>Addgene plasmid #31402 | pCHNFI-X2 | depositor full sequence | sequence record 14389 | Author sequence
GAATTCGAGCTTGCATGCCTGCAGGTCGTTACATAACTTACGGTAAATGGCCCGCCTGGCTGACCGCCCA
ACGACCCCCGCCCATTGACGTCAATAATGACGTATGTTCCCATAGTAACGCCAATAGGGACTTTCCATTG
ACGTCAATGGGTGGAGTATTTACGGTAAACTGCCCACTTGGCAGTACATCAAGTGTATCATATGCCAAGT
ACGCCCCCTATTGACGTCAATGACGGTAAATGGCCCGCCTGGCATTATGCCCAGTACATGACCTTATGGG
ACTTTCCTACTTGGCAGTACATCTACGTATTAGTCATCGCTATTACCATGGTGATGCGGTTTTGGCAGTA
CATCAATGGGCGTGGATAGCGGTTTGACTCACGGGGATTTCCAAGTCTCCACCCCATTGACGTCAATGGG
AGTTTGTTTTGGCACCAAAATCAACGGGACTTTCCAAAATGTCGTAACAACTCCGCCCCATTGACGCAAA
TGGGCGGTAGGCGTGTACGGTGGGAGGTCTATATAAGCAGAGCTCGTTTAGTGAACCGTCAGATCGCCTG
GAGACGCCATCCACGCTGTTTTGACCTCCATAGAAGACACCGGGACCGATCCAGCCTCCGGACTCTAGAG
GATCCGGTACTCGAGGAACTGAAAAACCAGAAAGTTAACTGGTAAGTTTAGTCTTTTTGTCTTTTATTTC
AGGTCCCGGATCCGGTGGTGGTGCAAATCAAAGAACTGCTCCTCAGTGGATGTTGCCTTTACTTCTAGGC
CTGTACGGAAGTGTTACTTCTGCTCTAAAAGCTGCGGAATTGTACCCGCGGCCGCCAGCCATGTATCCTT
ACGATGTACCAGACTATGCTGGGCCTCACGGGCCGATGTATAGCCCGTACTGCCTCACCCAGGATGAGTT
CCACCCGTTTATCGAGGCGCTGCTGCCTCACGTCCGAGCCTTCTCCTACACCTGGTTCAACCTGCAGGCG
CGGAAGCGCAAGTACTTCAAGAAGCACGAGAAGCGGATGTCAAAGGACGAGGAGCGCGCAGTGAAGGACG
AGCTGCTGGGCGAGAAGCCTGAGATCAAGCAGAAGTGGGCATCCCGGCTGTTGGCCAAGCTGCGCAAAGA
CATCCGGCCCGAGTTCCGCGAGGACTTTGTGCTAACCATCACGGGCAAGAAGCCCCCCTGCTGCGTGCTT
TCCAACCCCGACCAGAAGGGCAAGATCCGGCGGATTGACTGCCTGCGCCAGGCTGACAAGGTGTGGCGGC
TGGACCTGGTCATGGTGATTTTGTTTAAAGGGATCCCTTTGGAAAGTACTGATGGGGAGCGGCTCTACAA
GTCGCCCCAGTGCTCGAACCCCGGCCTGTGTGTCCAGCCACATCACATTGGAGTCACAATCAAAGAACTG
GACCTTTATCTGGCTTACTTTGTCCACACTCCGGAATCCGGACAATCAGATAGTTCAAACCAGCAAGGAG
ATGCGGACATCAAACCACTGCCCAACGGGCACTTAAGTTTCCAGGACTGCTTTGTGACGTCTGGGGTCTG
GAATGTGACAGAGCTGGTGAGAGTATCACAGACTCCAGTTGCGACTGCATCAGGGCCCAACTTCTCACTG
GCGGACCTGGAGAGCCCCAGCTACTACAACATAAATCAAGTGACCCTGGGAAGGCGGTCCATCACCTCCC
CTCCTTCCACCAGCAGCACCAAGCGCCCCAAGTCCATCGACGACAGTGAGATGGAGAGTCCAGTAGATGA
TGTGTTCTATCCTGGGACAGGCCGCTCTCCGGCCGCTGGCAGCAGCCAGTCTAGCGGATGGCCCAATGAC
GTGGATGCAGGGAGCCCCCGGGCCACGGCATCAGCGCTGCACTTCCCTTCCACGTCCATCATCCAGCAGT
CGAGCCCGTATTTCACACACCCAACCATCCGCTACCACCACCACCATGGGCAGGACTCGCTGAAGGAGTT
TGTGCAGTTTGTGTGCTCTGACGGCTCGGGTCAGGCCACCGGACAGCATTCACAACGACAGGCGCCTCCT
CTGCCAACCGGTTTGTCAGCATCGGATCCCGGGACGGCAACTTTCTGAACATCCCACAGGAGTCTCAGTC
CTAGATCTATGCATAGCTAGCTAGGGCCGCGGGGATCCAGACATGATAAGATACATTGATGAGTTTGGAC
AAACCACAACTAGAATGCAGTGAAAAAAATGCTTTATTTGTGAAATTTGTGATGCTATTGCTTTATTTGT
AACCATTATAAGCTGCAATAAACAAGTTAACAACAACAATTGCATTCATTTTATGTTTCAGGTTCAGGGG
GAGGTGTGGGAGGTTTTTTCGGATCCTCTAGAGTCGACCTGCAGGCATGCAAGCTTGGCGTAATCATGGT
CATAGCTGTTTCCTGTGTGAAATTGTTATCCGCTCACAATTCCACACAACATACGAGCCGGAAGCATAAA
GTGTAAAGCCTGGGGTGCCTAATGAGTGAGCTAACTCACATTAATTGCGTTGCGCTCACTGCCCGCTTTC
CAGTCGGGAAACCTGTCGTGCCAGCTGCATTAATGAATCGGCCAACGCGCGGGGAGAGGCGGTTTGCGTA
TTGGGCGCTCTTCCGCTTCCTCGCTCACTGACTCGCTGCGCTCGGTCGTTCGGCTGCGGCGAGCGGTATC
AGCTCACTCAAAGGCGGTAATACGGTTATCCACAGAATCAGGGGATAACGCAGGAAAGAACATGTGAGCA
AAAGGCCAGCAAAAGGCCAGGAACCGTAAAAAGGCCGCGTTGCTGGCGTTTTTCCATAGGCTCCGCCCCC
CTGACGAGCATCACAAAAATCGACGCTCAAGTCAGAGGTGGCGAAACCCGACAGGACTATAAAGATACCA
GGCGTTTCCCCCTGGAAGCTCCCTCGTGCGCTCTCCTGTTCCGACCCTGCCGCTTACCGGATACCTGTCC
GCCTTTCTCCCTTCGGGAAGCGTGGCGCTTTCTCATAGCTCACGCTGTAGGTATCTCAGTTCGGTGTAGG
TCGTTCGCTCCAAGCTGGGCTGTGTGCACGAACCCCCCGTTCAGCCCGACCGCTGCGCCTTATCCGGTAA
CTATCGTCTTGAGTCCAACCCGGTAAGACACGACTTATCGCCACTGGCAGCAGCCACTGGTAACAGGATT
AGCAGAGCGAGGTATGTAGGCGGTGCTACAGAGTTCTTGAAGTGGTGGCCTAACTACGGCTACACTAGAA
GGACAGTATTTGGTATCTGCGCTCTGCTGAAGCCAGTTACCTTCGGAAAAAGAGTTGGTAGCTCTTGATC
CGGCAAACAAACCACCGCTGGTAGCGGTGGTTTTTTTGTTTGCAAGCAGCAGATTACGCGCAGAAAAAAA
GGATCTCAAGAAGATCCTTTGATCTTTTCTACGGGGTCTGACGCTCAGTGGAACGAAAACTCACGTTAAG
GGATTTTGGTCATGAGATTATCAAAAAGGATCTTCACCTAGATCCTTTTAAATTAAAAATGAAGTTTTAA
ATCAATCTAAAGTATATATGAGTAAACTTGGTCTGACAGTTACCAATGCTTAATCAGTGAGGCACCTATC
TCAGCGATCTGTCTATTTCGTTCATCCATAGTTGCCTGACTCCCCGTCGTGTAGATAACTACGATACGGG
AGGGCTTACCATCTGGCCCCAGTGCTGCAATGATACCGCGAGACCCACGCTCACCGGCTCCAGATTTATC
AGCAATAAACCAGCCAGCCGGAAGGGCCGAGCGCAGAAGTGGTCCTGCAACTTTATCCGCCTCCATCCAG
TCTATTAATTGTTGCCGGGAAGCTAGAGTAAGTAGTTCGCCAGTTAATAGTTTGCGCAACGTTGTTGCCA
TTGCTACAGGCATCGTGGTGTCACGCTCGTCGTTTGGTATGGCTTCATTCAGCTCCGGTTCCCAACGATC
AAGGCGAGTTACATGATCCCCCATGTTGTGCAAAAAAGCGGTTAGCTCCTTCGGTCCTCCGATCGTTGTC
AGAAGTAAGTTGGCCGCAGTGTTATCACTCATGGTTATGGCAGCACTGCATAATTCTCTTACTGTCATGC
CATCCGTAAGATGCTTTTCTGTGACTGGTGAGTACTCAACCAAGTCATTCTGAGAATAGTGTATGCGGCG
ACCGAGTTGCTCTTGCCCGGCGTCAATACGGGATAATACCGCGCCACATAGCAGAACTTTAAAAGTGCTC
ATCATTGGAAAACGTTCTTCGGGGCGAAAACTCTCAAGGATCTTACCGCTGTTGAGATCCAGTTCGATGT
AACCCACTCGTGCACCCAACTGATCTTCAGCATCTTTTACTTTCACCAGCGTTTCTGGGTGAGCAAAAAC
AGGAAGGCAAAATGCCGCAAAAAAGGGAATAAGGGCGACACGGAAATGTTGAATACTCATACTCTTCCTT
TTTCAATATTATTGAAGCATTTATCAGGGTTATTGTCTCATGAGCGGATACATATTTGAATGTATTTAGA
AAAATAAACAAATAGGGGTTCCGCGCACATTTCCCCGAAAAGTGCCACCTGACGTCTAAGAAACCATTAT
TATCATGACATTAACCTATAAAAATAGGCGTATCACGAGGCCCTTTCGTCTCGCGCGTTTCGGTGATGAC
GGTGAAAACCTCTGACACATGCAGCTCCCGGAGACGGTCACAGCTTGTCTGTAAGCGGATGCCGGGAGCA
GACAAGCCCGTCAGGGCGCGTCAGCGGGTGTTGGCGGGTGTCGGGGCTGGCTTAACTATGCGGCATCAGA
GCAGATTGTACTGAGAGTGCACCATATGCGGTGTGAAATACCGCACAGATGCGTAAGGAGAAAATACCGC
ATCAGGCGCCATTCGCCATTCAGGCTGCGCAACTGTTGGGAAGGGCGATCGGTGCGGGCCTCTTCGCTAT
TACGCCAGCTGGCGAAAGGGGGATGTGCTGCAAGGCGATTAAGTTGGGTAACGCCAGGGTTTTCCCAGTC
ACGACGTTGTAAAACGACGGCCAGT
Features (pLannotate 1.2.2; 18 found; start..end, strand, type, name):
      8..28      -  misc_feature   MCS (fragment): pUC18/19 multiple cloning site
     27..330     +  enhancer       CMV enhancer: human cytomegalovirus immediate early enhancer
    331..534     +  promoter       CMV promoter: human cytomegalovirus (CMV) immediate early promoter
    672..768     +  intron         SV40 intron: modified SV40 intron with splice donor and acceptor sites
    876..2006    +  CDS            Nfix (fragment): NFIX_MOUSE - Experimental evidence at protein level: Swiss-Prot protein existence level 1. Recognizes and binds the palindromic sequence 5'- TTGGCNNNNNGCCAA-3' present in viral and cellular promoters and in the origin of replication of adenovirus type 2. These proteins are individually capable of activating transcription and replication. Isoform NFIX1 acts as a transcriptional activator while isoform NFIX3 acts as a repressor. From Mus musculus (Mouse).
   2006..2101    +  CDS            NFIX (fragment): NFIX_HUMAN - Experimental evidence at protein level: Swiss-Prot protein existence level 1. Recognizes and binds the palindromic sequence 5'- TTGGCNNNNNGCCAA-3' present in viral and cellular promoters and in the origin of replication of adenovirus type 2. These proteins are individually capable of activating transcription and replication. From Homo sapiens (Human).
   2134..2268    -  polyA_signal   SV40 poly(A) signal: SV40 polyadenylation signal
   2331..2366    +  misc_feature   MCS (fragment): pUC18/19 multiple cloning site
   2403..2419    -  protein_bind   lac operator: The lac repressor binds to the lac operator to inhibit transcription in E. coli. This inhibition can be relieved by adding lactose or isopropyl-β-D-thiogalactopyranoside (IPTG). lac repressor encoded by lacI
   2427..2457    -  promoter       lac promoter: promoter for the E. coli lac operon
   2472..2493    -  protein_bind   CAP binding site: CAP binding activates transcription in the presence of cAMP. E. coli catabolite activator protein
   2506..2598    -  CDS            lacI (fragment): lac repressor; lacI; The lac repressor binds to the lac operator to inhibit transcription in E. coli. This inhibition can be relieved by adding lactose or isopropyl-β-D-thiogalactopyranoside (IPTG).
   2781..3369    -  rep_origin     ori: high-copy-number ColE1/pMB1/pBR322/pUC origin of replication
   3540..4400    -  CDS            AmpR: β-lactamase; bla; confers resistance to ampicillin, carbenicillin, and related antibiotics
   4401..4505    -  promoter       AmpR promoter: bla
   4600..4635    +  CDS            rop (fragment): Rop protein, which maintains plasmids at low copy number; rop
   4737..4836    +  misc_feature   bom (fragment): basis of mobility region from pBR322
   4842..4       -  CDS            lacZα (fragment) (across the origin): LacZα fragment of β-galactosidase; lacZ fragment
