[The description below was written by a language model from this plasmid's Addgene catalogue record and pLannotate feature annotations shown in this document.]
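Description:
pCHNFI-X2 is a mammalian expression plasmid built on the pCMVbeta backbone, carrying the mouse Nuclear Factor I-X isoform 2 (Nfix, NFIX2) coding sequence. It is propagated in E. coli as a high-copy plasmid through a ColE1/pUC-type origin and selected with ampicillin via the β-lactamase gene and its native promoter. The remaining bacterial features in the annotation (fragments of the pUC multiple cloning site, lac promoter and operator, CAP site, and partial lacI, lacZα, rop and bom sequences) are non-functional leftovers of the pUC/pBR322-derived cloning backbone. No eukaryotic selection marker is annotated, which points to transient transfection as the natural use.

The expression cassette consists of the human cytomegalovirus immediate early enhancer and promoter, followed by a modified SV40 intron with splice donor and acceptor sites that favours efficient processing of the transcript, then the NFI-X open reading frame, and finally an SV40 polyadenylation signal. The automated annotation splits the coding region into a long match to mouse NFIX and a short adjoining C-terminal segment that matched the human protein best. This most likely reflects isoform-specific sequence and high conservation between species rather than a chimeric insert, since the catalogue lists the insert as mouse. The tag field is recorded as "NA", so the record does not identify any epitope tag. The author sequence is 4,995 nt, somewhat shorter than the sum of the listed backbone and insert sizes.

NFI proteins bind a palindromic TTGGC-type site in viral and cellular promoters and can activate transcription and replication. The associated publication compares NFI isoforms for their ability to activate simple versus complex NFI-responsive promoters, so this plasmid serves as an effector for expressing NFI-X2 in such mammalian cell assays.
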