Addgene plasmid #31402: pCHNFI-X2
Depositing lab: Richard Gronostajski. Depositing organization: University at Buffalo (SUNY Buffalo). Publication: Nuclear factor I (NFI) isoforms differentially activate simple versus complex NFI-responsive promoters. Chaudhry AZ, Vitullo AD, Gronostajski RM. J Biol Chem. 1998 Jul 17. 273(29):18538-46. 10.1074/jbc.273.29.18538 PubMed 9660824.
Backbone
  Vector backbone: pCMVbeta
  Backbone manufacturer: MacGregor and Caskey
  Backbone size w/o insert (bp): 3771
  Vector type: Mammalian Expression
Growth in bacteria
  Bacterial resistance: Ampicillin, 100 μg/mL
  Growth temperature: 37°C
  Growth strain: DH5alpha
  Growth instructions: DH5alpha
  Copy number: High Copy
Gene/Insert
  Gene/Insert name: Nuclear Factor IX isoform 2 (alt name: NFIX2)
  Species: M. musculus (mouse)
  Insert size (bp): 1517
  GenBank ID: NM_010906
  Entrez Gene: Nfix (a.k.a. CTF, NF-I/X, NF1-X, NFI-X)
  Tag / fusion protein: NA (N terminal on insert)
  Cloning method: Restriction Enzyme
  Sequencing primers: 5′ NA
Terms and licenses: Academic/Nonprofit Terms; Industry Terms: Not Available to Industry
How to cite: pCHNFI-X2 was a gift from Richard Gronostajski (Addgene plasmid # 31402 ; http://n2t.net/addgene:31402 ; RRID:Addgene_31402)
