>Addgene plasmid #31402 | pCHNFI-X2 | addgene partial sequence | sequence record 37206 | CMV-F 5'-CGCAAATGGGCGGTAGGCGTG-3'
TAGTGAACCGTCAGATCGCCTGGAGACGCCATCCACGCTGTTTTGACCTCCATAGAAGACACCGGGACCG
ATCCAGCCTCCGGACTCTAGAGGATCCGGTACTCGAGGAACTGAAAAACCAGAAAGTTAACTGGTAAGTT
TAGTCTTTTTGTCTTTTATTTCAGGTCCCGGATCCGGTGGTGGTGCAAATCAAAGAACTGCTCCTCAGTG
GATGTTGCCTTTACTTCTAGGCCTGTACGGAAGTGTTACTTCTGCTCTAAAAGCTGCGGAATTGTACCCG
CGGCCGCCAGCCATGTATCCTTACGATGTACCAGACTATGCTGGGCCTCACGGGCCGATGTATAGCCCGT
ACTGCCTCACCCAGGATGAGTTCCACCCGTTTATCGAGGCGCTGCTGCCTCACGTCCGAGCCTTCTCCTA
CACCTGGTTCAACCTGCAGGCGCGGAAGCGCAAGTACTTCAAGAAGCACGAGAAGCGGATGTCAAAGGAC
GAGGAGCGCGCAGTGAAGGACGAGCTGCTGGGCGAGAAGCCTGAGATCAAGCAGAAGTGGGCATCCCGGC
TGTTGGCCAAGCTGCGCAAAGACATCCGGCCCGAGTTCCGCGAGGACTTTGTGCTAACCATCACGGGCAA
GAAGCCCCCCTGCTGCGTGCTTTCCAACCCCGACCAGAAGGGCAAGATCCGGCGGATTGACTGCCTGCGC
CAGGCTGACAAGGTGTGGCGGCTGGACCTGGTCATGGTGATTTTGTTTAAAGGGATCCCTTTGGAAAGTA
CTGATGGGGAGCGGCTCTACAAGTCGCCC
