>Addgene plasmid #31402 | pCHNFI-X2 | addgene partial sequence | sequence record 128152 | EBV-rev 5'-GTGGTTTGTCCAAACTCATC-3'
CCTAGCTAGCTATGCATAGATCTAGGACTGAGACTCCTGTGGGATGTTCAGAAAGTTGCCGTCCCGGGAT
CCGATGCTGACAAACCGGTTGGCAGAGGAGGCGCCTGTCGTTGTGAATGCTGTCCGGTGGCCTGACCCGA
GCCGTCAGAGCACACAAACTGCACAAACTCCTTCAGCGAGTCCTGCCCATGGTGGTGGTGGTAGCGGATG
GTTGGGTGTGTGAAATACGGGCTCGACTGCTGGATGATGGACGTGGAAGGGAAGTGCAGCGCTGATGCCG
TGGCCCGGGGGCTCCCTGCATCCACGTCATTGGGCCATCCGCTAGACTGGCTGCTGCCAGCGGCCGGAGA
GCGGCCTGTCCCAGGATAGAACACATCATCTACTGGACTCTCCATCTCACTGTCGTCGATGGACTTGGGG
CGCTTGGTGCTGCTGGTGGAAGGAGGGGAGGTGATGGACCGCCTTCCCAGGGTCACTTGATTTATGTTGT
AGTAGCTGGGGCTCTCCAGGTCCGCCAGTGAGAAGTTGGGCCCTGATGCAGTCGCAACTGGAGTCTGTGA
TACTCTCACCAGCTCTGTCACATTCCAGACCCCAGACGTCACAAAGCAGTCCTGGAAACTTAAGTGCCCG
TTGGGCAGTGGTTTGATGTCCGCATCTCCTTGCTGGTTTGAACTATCTGATTGTCCGGATTCCGGAGTGT
GGACAAAGTAAGCCAGATAAAGGTCCAGTTCTTTGATTGTGACTCCAATGTGATGTGGCTGGACACACAG
GCCGGGGTTCGAGCACTGGGGCGACTTGTAGAGCCGCTCCCCATCAGTACTTTCCAAAGGGATCCCTTTA
AACAAAATCACCATGACCAGGTCCAGCCGCCACACCTTGTCAGCCTGGCGCA
